>Addgene plasmid #152822 | pGBW-m4134419 | depositor full sequence | sequence record 295834 | Full Sequence
CACCATGAAGATTGTAAATAACTGGTTGAAACAACTAATAAAGGTTACTTTAGTGTTCCTGTTTGTCGCC
GCAATCTTCTATCTTATCACCCCGGTGCACGTGATGAGTAAACATACAGACTTTTCTTCAGAAATTATCG
GGTACAAGGCTATCGATGGCGGTGTAACGCGCGACATTGCCTCCACAGATACCTGCTTCGCGAACAAACA
CGCTGACTTTGATACTTGGTTCAGCCAGCGAGGAGGCTCGTACACCAATGACAAAGCCTGTCCACTGATC
GCAGCCGTGATAACTAGAGAGGTTGGATTCGTCGTCCCTGGGCTCCCCGGGACAATTCTCCGTACAACCA
ACGGCGACTTTCTGCATTTTCTGCCCCGGGTGTTCTCCGCAGTCGGTAATATCTGTTATACTCCATCTAA
GCTCATTGAGTACACGGATTTTGCTACCAGCGCGTGCGTGTTGGCCGCAGAATGCACCATATTTAAGGAC
GCTTCTGGAAAACCTGTGCCCTATTGTTACGATACCAATGTGCTTGAGGGCTCAGTTGCCTATGAAAGTC
TGAGGCCAGACACTAGATACGTTTTAATGGATGGAAGCATCATCCAGTTCCCAAACACGTATCTGGAGGG
GTCCGTGCGGGTCGTGACCACATTCGATTCAGAATACTGCCGCCACGGTACATGCGAGAGGTCTGAGGCT
GGCGTATGTGTGTCAACTAGCGGTCGATGGGTTCTAAATAACGATTATTATCGTTCTCTGCCCGGCGTTT
TTTGTGGAGTGGACGCCGTTAACCTTTTGACCAACATGTTTACACCTCTCATTCAGCCCATTGGTGCACT
GGATATCTCCGCGAGTATTGTGGCTGGGGGAATAGTCGCCATTGTCGTAACCTGCTTGGCATACTATTTC
ATGCGTTTCAGGCGAGCTTTTGGCGAATACTCACATGTCGTGGCCTTCAATACTCTTCTGTTTCTGATGA
GCTTCACGGTACTCTGTCTGACCCCAGTATACAGTTTCCTACCTGGGGTGTATTCTGTGATCTACTTATA
CCTCACATTTTACCTGACCAATGACGTGTCCTTTCTGGCCCACATCCAATGGATGGTTATGTTCACGCCG
CTCGTGCCTTTCTGGATTACAATCGCTTATATAATCTGTATTAGCACGAAGCATTTCTATTGGTTCTTTT
CCAACTACTTAAAGCGGCGCGTCGTATTTAATGGGGTATCGTTTAGCACTTTTGAGGAAGCCGCGCTCTG
CACTTTCTTGCTTAATAAGGAGATGTATTTGAAATTAAGATCTGACGTTCTGCTTCCTTTAACACAGTAC
AACAGATACCTGGCGTTGTATAACAAATACAAATATTTCTCGGGAGCCATGGATACAACTTCCTATAGAG
AGGCTGCTTGTTGCCACCTTGCAAAGGCACTCAACGACTTCAGTAACAGCGGCAGTGATGTGCTTTATCA
GCCCCCTCAGACTTCAATAACATCCGCCGTCCTCCAAGAAAACCTTTACTTTCAGTCGATGGATTATAAG
GACCACGATGGAGACTACAAAGATCATGACATTGATTACAAGGACGACGATGACAAATAAGGATCCGCAG
GCCTCTGCTAGCTTGACTGACTGAGATACAGCGTACCTTCAGCTCACAGACATGATAAGATACATTGATG
AGTTTGGACAAACCACAACTAGAATGCAGTGAAAAAAATGCTTTATTTGTGAAATTTGTGATGCTATTGC
TTTATTTGTAACCATTATAAGCTGCAATAAACAAGTTAACAACAACAATTGCATTCATTTTATGTTTCAG
GTTCAGGGGGAGGTGTGGGAGGTTTTTTAAAGCAAGTAAAACCTCTACAAATGTGGTATTGGCCCATCTC
TATCGGTATCGTAGCATAACCCCTTGGGGCCTCTAAACGGGTCTTGAGGGGTTTTTTGTGCCCCTCGGGC
CGGATTGCTATCTACCGGCATTGGCGCAGAAAAAAATGCCTGATGCGACGCTGCGCGTCTTATACTCCCA
CATATGCCAGATTCAGCAACGGATACGGCTTCCCCAACTTGCCCACTTCCATACGTGTCCTCCTTACCAG
AAATTTATCCTTAAGGTCGTCAGCTATCCTGCAGGCGATCTCTCGATTTCGATCAAGACATTCCTTTAAT
GGTCTTTTCTGGACACCACTAGGGGTCAGAAGTAGTTCATCAAACTTTCTTCCCTCCCTAATCTCATTGG
TTACCTTGGGCTATCGAAACTTAATTAACCAGTCAAGTCAGCTACTTGGCGAGATCGACTTGTCTGGGTT
TCGACTACGCTCAGAATTGCGTCAGTCAAGTTCGATCTGGTCCTTGCTATTGCACCCGTTCTCCGATTAC
GAGTTTCATTTAAATCATGTGAGCAAAAGGCCAGCAAAAGGCCAGGAACCGTAAAAAGGCCGCGTTGCTG
GCGTTTTTCCATAGGCTCCGCCCCCCTGACGAGCATCACAAAAATCGACGCTCAAGTCAGAGGTGGCGAA
ACCCGACAGGACTATAAAGATACCAGGCGTTTCCCCCTGGAAGCTCCCTCGTGCGCTCTCCTGTTCCGAC
CCTGCCGCTTACCGGATACCTGTCCGCCTTTCTCCCTTCGGGAAGCGTGGCGCTTTCTCATAGCTCACGC
TGTAGGTATCTCAGTTCGGTGTAGGTCGTTCGCTCCAAGCTGGGCTGTGTGCACGAACCCCCCGTTCAGC
CCGACCGCTGCGCCTTATCCGGTAACTATCGTCTTGAGTCCAACCCGGTAAGACACGACTTATCGCCACT
GGCAGCAGCCACTGGTAACAGGATTAGCAGAGCGAGGTATGTAGGCGGTGCTACAGAGTTCTTGAAGTGG
TGGCCTAACTACGGCTACACTAGAAGAACAGTATTTGGTATCTGCGCTCTGCTGAAGCCAGTTACCTTCG
GAAAAAGAGTTGGTAGCTCTTGATCCGGCAAACAAACCACCGCTGGTAGCGGTGGTTTTTTTGTTTGCAA
GCAGCAGATTACGCGCAGAAAAAAAGGATCTCAAGAAGATCCTTTGATCTTTTCTACGGGGTCTGACGCT
CAGTGGAACGAAAACTCACGTTAAGGGATTTTGGTCATGAGATTATCAAAAAGGATCTTCACCTAGATCC
TTTTAAATTAAAAATGAAGTTTTAAATCAATCTAAAGTATATATGAGTAAACTTGGTCTGACAGTTACCA
ATGCTTAATCAGTGAGGCACCTATCTCAGCGATCTGTCTATTTCGTTCATCCATAGTTGCATTTAAATTT
CCGAACTCTCCAAGGCCCTCGTCGGAAAATCTTCAAACCTTTCGTCCGATCCATCTTGCAGGCTACCTCT
CGAACGAACTATCGCAAGTCTCTTGGCCGGCCTTGCGCCTTGGCTATTGCTTGGCAGCGCCTATCGCCAG
GTATTACTCCAATCCCGAATATCCGAGATCGGGATCACCCGAGAGAAGTTCAACCTACATCCTCAATCCC
GATCTATCCGAGATCCGAGGAATATCGAAATCGGGGCGCGCCTGGCCTCCGCGCCGGGTTTTGGCGCCTC
CCGCGGGCGCCCCCCTCGTCACGGCGAGCGCTGCCACGTCAGACGAAGGGCGCAGGAGCGTCCTGATCCT
TCCGCCCGGACGCTCAGGACAGCGGCCCGCTGCTCATAAGACTCGGCCTTAGAACCCCAGTATCAGCAGA
AGGACATTTTAGGACGGGACTTGGGTGACTCTAGGGCACTGGTTTTCTTTCCAGAGAGCGGAACAGGCGA
GGAAAAGTAGTCCCTTCTCGGCGATTCTGCGGAGGGATCTCCGTGGGGCGGTGAACGCCGATGATTATAT
AAGGACGCGCCGGGTGTGGCACAGCTAGTTCCGTCGCAGCCGGGATTTGGGTCGCGGTTCTTGTTTGTGG
ATCGCTGTGATCGTCACTTGGTGAGTAGCGGGCTGCTGGGCTGGCCGGGGCTTTCGTGGCCGCCGGGCCG
CTCGGTGGGACGGAAGCGTGTGGAGAGACCGCCAAGGGCTGTAGTCTGGGTCCGCGAGCAAGGTTGCCCT
GAACTGGGGGTTGGGGGGAGCGCAGCAAAATGGCGGCTGTTCCCGAGTCTTGAATGGAAGACGCTTGTGA
GGCGGGCTGTGAGGTCGTTGAAACAAGGTGGGGGGCATGGTGGGCGGCAAGAACCCAAGGTCTTGAGCCC
TTCGCTAATGCGGGAAAGCTCTTATTCGGGTGAGATGGGCTGGGCACCATCTGGGGACCCTGACGTGAAG
TTTGTCACTGACTGGAGAACTCGGTTTGTCGTCTGTTGCGGGGGCGGCAGTTATGGCGGTGCCGTTGGGC
AGTGCACCCGTACCTTTGGGAGCGCGCGCCCTCGTCGTGTCGTGACGTCACCCGTTCTGTTGGCTTATAA
TGCAGGGTGGGGCCACCTGCCGGTAGGTGTGCGGTAGGCTTTTCTCCGTCGCAGGACGCAGGGTTCGGGC
CTAGGGTAGGCTCTCCTGAATCGACAGGCGCCGGACCTCTGGTGAGGGGAGGGATAAGTGAGGCGTCAGT
TTCTTTGGTCGGTTTTATGTACCTATCTTCTTAAGTAGCTGAAGCTCCGGTTTTGAACTATGCGCTCGGG
GTTGGCGAGTGTGTTTTGTGAAGTTTTTTAGGCACCTTTTGAAATGTAATCATTTGGGTCAATATGTAAT
TTTCAGTGTTAGACTTGTAAATTGTCCGCTAAATTCTGGCCGTTTTTGGCTTTTTTGTTAGACAACATGG
GTAAAAAGCCTGAACTCACCGCGACGTCTGTCGAGAAGTTTCTGATCGAAAAGTTCGACAGCGTCTCCGA
CCTGATGCAGCTCTCGGAGGGCGAAGAATCTCGTGCTTTCAGCTTCGATGTAGGAGGGCGTGGATATGTC
CTGCGGGTAAATAGCTGCGCCGATGGTTTCTACAAAGATCGTTATGTTTATCGGCACTTTGCATCCGCCG
CGCTCCCGATTCCGGAAGTGCTTGACATTGGGGAGTTCAGCGAGAGCCTGACCTATTGCATCTCCCGCCG
TGCACAGGGTGTCACGTTGCAAGACCTGCCTGAAACCGAACTGCCCGCTGTTCTGCAGCCGGTCGCGGAG
GCAATGGATGCCATCGCTGCCGCCGATCTTAGCCAGACGAGCGGGTTCGGCCCATTCGGACCGCAAGGAA
TCGGTCAATACACTACATGGCGTGATTTCATATGCGCGATTGCTGATCCCCATGTGTATCACTGGCAAAC
TGTGATGGACGACACCGTCAGTGCGTCCGTCGCGCAGGCTCTCGATGAGCTGATGCTTTGGGCCGAGGAC
TGCCCCGAAGTCCGGCACCTCGTGCACGCGGATTTCGGCTCCAACAATGTCCTGACGGACAATGGCCGCA
TAACAGCGGTCATTGACTGGAGCGAGGCGATGTTCGGGGATTCCCAATACGAGGTCGCCAACATCTTCTT
CTGGAGGCCGTGGTTGGCTTGTATGGAGCAGCAGACGCGCTACTTCGAGCGGAGGCATCCGGAGCTTGCA
GGATCGCCCCGGCTCCGGGCGTATATGCTCCGCATTGGTCTTGACCAACTCTATCAGAGCTTGGTTGACG
GCAATTTCGATGATGCAGCTTGGGCGCAGGGTCGATGCGACGCAATCGTCCGATCCGGAGCCGGGACTGT
CGGGCGTACACAAATCGCCCGCAGAAGCGCCGCCGTCTGGACCGATGGCTGTGTAGAAGTACTCGCCGAT
AGTGGAAACCGACGCCCCAGCACTCGTCCGAGGGCAAAGGAATAAGCTAGTATGTAAGCCTAGTCTTAGA
TAATAAAATCGCTATCCATCGAAGATGGATGTGTGTTGGTTTTTTGTGTGTGTAACGCTAGGCGCGCCTG
GTGTACCGAGAACGATCCTCTCAGTGCGAGTCTCGACGATCCATATCGTTGCTTGGCAGTCAGCCAGTCG
GAATCCAGCTTGGGACCCAGGAAGTCCAATCGTCAGATATTGTACTCAAGCCTGGTCACGGCAGCGTACC
GATCTGTTTAAACCTAGATATTGATAGTCTGATCGGTCAACGTATAATCGAGTCCTAGCTTTTGCAAACA
TCTATCAAGAGACAGGATCAGCAGGAGGCTTTCGCATGAGTATTCAACATTTCCGTGTCGCCCTTATTCC
CTTTTTTGCGGCATTTTGCCTTCCTGTTTTTGCTCACCCAGAAACGCTGGTGAAAGTAAAAGATGCTGAA
GATCAGTTGGGTGCGCGAGTGGGTTACATCGAACTGGATCTCAACAGCGGTAAGATCCTTGAGAGTTTTC
GCCCCGAAGAACGCTTTCCAATGATGAGCACTTTTAAAGTTCTGCTATGTGGCGCGGTATTATCCCGTAT
TGACGCCGGGCAAGAGCAACTCGGTCGCCGCATACACTATTCTCAGAATGACTTGGTTGAGTATTCACCA
GTCACAGAAAAGCATCTTACGGATGGCATGACAGTAAGAGAATTATGCAGTGCTGCCATAACCATGAGTG
ATAACACTGCGGCCAACTTACTTCTGACAACGATTGGAGGACCGAAGGAGCTAACCGCTTTTTTGCACAA
CATGGGGGATCATGTAACTCGCCTTGATCGTTGGGAACCGGAGCTGAATGAAGCCATACCAAACGACGAG
CGTGACACCACGATGCCTGTAGCAATGGCAACAACCTTGCGTAAACTATTAACTGGCGAACTACTTACTC
TAGCTTCCCGGCAACAGTTGATAGACTGGATGGAGGCGGATAAAGTTGCAGGACCACTTCTGCGCTCGGC
CCTTCCGGCTGGCTGGTTTATTGCTGATAAATCTGGAGCCGGTGAGCGTGGGTCTCGCGGTATCATTGCA
GCACTGGGGCCAGATGGTAAGCCCTCCCGTATCGTAGTTATCTACACGACGGGGAGTCAGGCAACTATGG
ATGAACGAAATAGACAGATCGCTGAGATAGGTGCCTCACTGATTAAGCATTGGTAACCGATTCTAGGTGC
ATTGGCGCAGAAAAAAATGCCTGATGCGACGCTGCGCGTCTTATACTCCCACATATGCCAGATTCAGCAA
CGGATACGGCTTCCCCAACTTGCCCACTTCCATACGTGTCCTCCTTACCAGAAATTTATCCTTAAGATCG
TTTAAACTCGACTCTGGCTCTATCGAATCTCCGTCGTTTCGAGCTTACGCGAACAGCCGTGGCGCTCATT
TGCTCGTCGGGCATCGAATCTCGTCAGCTATCGTCAGCTTACCTTTTTGGCAGCGATCGCGGCTCCCGAC
ATCTTGGACCATTAGCTCCACAGGTATCTTCTTCCCTCTAGTGGTCATAACAGCAGCTTCAGCTACCTCT
CAATTCAAAAAACCCCTCAAGACCCGTTTAGAGGCCCCAAGGGGTTATGCTATCAATCGTTGCGTTACAC
ACACAAAAAACCAACACACATCCATCTTCGATGGATAGCGATTTTATTATCTAACTGCTGATCGAGTGTA
GCCAGATCTAGTAATCAATTACGGGGTCATTAGTTCATAGCCCATATATGGAGTTCCGCGTTACATAACT
TACGGTAAATGGCCCGCCTGGCTGACCGCCCAACGACCCCCGCCCATTGACGTCAATAATGACGTATGTT
CCCATAGTAACGCCAATAGGGACTTTCCATTGACGTCAATGGGTGGAGTATTTACGGTAAACTGCCCACT
TGGCAGTACATCAAGTGTATCATATGCCAAGTACGCCCCCTATTGACGTCAATGACGGTAAATGGCCCGC
CTGGCATTATGCCCAGTACATGACCTTATGGGACTTTCCTACTTGGCAGTACATCTACGTATTAGTCATC
GCTATTACCATGCTGATGCGGTTTTGGCAGTACATCAATGGGCGTGGATAGCGGTTTGACTCACGGGGAT
TTCCAAGTCTCCACCCCATTGACGTCAATGGGAGTTTGTTTTGGCACCAAAATCAACGGGACTTTCCAAA
ATGTCGTAACAACTCCGCCCCATTGACGCAAATGGGCGGTAGGCGTGTACGGTGGGAGGTCTATATAAGC
AGAGCTGGTTTAGTGAACCGTCAGATCAGATCTTTGTCGATCCTACCATCCACTCGACACACCCGCCAGC
GGCCGC
Features (pLannotate 1.2.2; 20 found; start..end, strand, type, name):
      8..1507    +  CDS            R1A_SARS2 (fragment): Experimental evidence at protein level: Swiss-Prot protein existence level 1. [Non-structural protein 10]: Plays a pivotal role in viral transcription by stimulating both nsp14 3'-5' exoribonuclease and nsp16 2'-O-methyltransferase activities. Therefore plays an essential role in viral mRNAs cap methylation. From Severe acute respiratory syndrome coronavirus 2 (2019-nCoV) (SARS-CoV-2).
   1574..1596    +  CDS            FLAG (fragment): FLAG® epitope tag, followed by an enterokinase cleavage site
   1666..1787    -  polyA_signal   SV40 poly(A) signal: SV40 polyadenylation signal
   1810..1879    -  CDS            large T antigen (fragment): large T antigen from SV40 (simian virus 40)
   1902..1948    +  terminator     T7 terminator: transcription terminator for bacteriophage T7 RNA polymerase
   1978..2114    +  terminator     rrnG terminator: transcription terminator from the E. coli ribosomal RNA rrnG operon (Albrechtsen et al., 1991)
   2159..2230    +  misc_feature   3' β-globin insulator: insulator downstream of the human β-globin locus (Farrell et al., 2002)
   2456..3044    -  rep_origin     ori: high-copy-number ColE1/pMB1/pBR322/pUC origin of replication
   3216..3280    -  CDS            bla(M) (fragment): β-lactamase lacking the signal sequence; bla(M); allows cytosolic expression of β-lactamase
   3544..4753    +  promoter       UbC promoter: human ubiquitin C promoter
   4763..5784    +  CDS            HygR (fragment): hygromycin B phosphotransferase confers resistance to hygromycin
   5812..5860    +  polyA_signal   poly(A) signal: synthetic polyadenylation signal
   6126..6986    +  CDS            AmpR: β-lactamase; bla; confers resistance to ampicillin, carbenicillin, and related antibiotics
   6999..7135    +  terminator     rrnG terminator: transcription terminator from the E. coli ribosomal RNA rrnG operon (Albrechtsen et al., 1991)
   7280..7351    +  misc_feature   5' β-globin insulator: insulator upstream of the human β-globin locus (Farrell et al., 2002)
   7356..7402    -  terminator     T7 terminator: transcription terminator for bacteriophage T7 RNA polymerase
   7420..7468    -  polyA_signal   poly(A) signal: synthetic polyadenylation signal
   7549..7852    +  enhancer       CMV enhancer: human cytomegalovirus immediate early enhancer
   7925..7942    -  promoter       CMV promoter (fragment): human cytomegalovirus (CMV) immediate early promoter
   8005..8056    +  promoter       CMVd2 promoter: truncated human cytomegalovirus (CMV) immediate early promoter that yields moderately reduced expression relative to the full-length promoter
