[The description below was written by a language model from this plasmid's Addgene catalogue record and pLannotate feature annotations shown in this document.]
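Description:
pGBW-m4134419 is a mammalian expression plasmid built on the pTwist_CMV_Hygro_6 backbone to produce wild-type SARS-CoV-2 nsp4, one of the non-structural proteins released from the viral ORF1ab (pp1a/pp1ab) replicase polyprotein. The full sequence record is about 8.1 kb, consistent with a roughly 1.5 kb insert in a 6.5 kb backbone. It is maintained in E. coli at high copy through a ColE1/pUC-type origin and selected with ampicillin via an intact β-lactamase gene. Stable mammalian lines can be selected with hygromycin, using a hygromycin phosphotransferase cassette driven by the human ubiquitin C promoter and closed by a synthetic poly(A) signal.

The nsp4 coding sequence lies immediately downstream of the CMV immediate-early enhancer and promoter elements, which sit at the end of the linearised map and read across the origin of numbering into the insert. The automated annotation matches the open reading frame to the SARS-CoV-2 replicase polyprotein 1a; the functional note attached to that hit concerns nsp10 and is generic polyprotein text, not a description of this insert. According to the catalogue entry, the protein is fused at its C terminus to a backbone-encoded TEV protease cleavage site and a 3xFLAG epitope. The feature table picks up only a partial FLAG match in that position. An SV40 poly(A) signal is annotated downstream of the tag, although on the reverse strand. Bacterial rrnG and T7 terminators, extra synthetic poly(A) signals and short β-globin insulator elements flank the cassettes, presumably to limit transcriptional read-through between units. The design suits transient or stable expression of nsp4 in mammalian cells, with FLAG-based detection or affinity purification and optional tag removal by TEV cleavage.
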