Addgene plasmid #152822: pGBW-m4134419
Purpose: Mammalian expression plasmid for SARS-CoV-2 nsp4
Depositing lab: Ginkgo Bioworks & Benjie Chen. Depositing organization: Ginkgo Bioworks.
Backbone
  Vector backbone: pTwist_CMV_Hygro_6
  Backbone size w/o insert (bp): 6525
  Vector type: Mammalian Expression
  Selectable markers: Hygromycin
Growth in bacteria
  Bacterial resistance: Ampicillin, 100 μg/mL
  Growth temperature: 37°C
  Growth strain: DH5alpha
  Copy number: High Copy
Gene/Insert
  Gene/Insert name: SARS-CoV-2 nsp4
  Species: Severe acute respiratory syndrome coronavirus 2
  Insert size (bp): 1499
  Mutation: wt
  Entrez Gene: ORF1ab (a.k.a. GU280_gp01)
  Promoter: CMV
  Tag / fusion protein: Cleavable TEV;3xFlag (C terminal on backbone)
  Cloning method: Unknown
Resource information
  A portion of this plasmid was derived from a plasmid made by: GinkgoBioworks
Depositor comments: NCBI reference sequence: YP_009725300.1
How to cite: pGBW-m4134419 was a gift from Ginkgo Bioworks & Benjie Chen (Addgene plasmid # 152822 ; http://n2t.net/addgene:152822 ; RRID:Addgene_152822)
